>Addgene plasmid #51819 | Syn-ATP | addgene full sequence | sequence record 251621 | Addgene NGS Result
CGAGCAAAATTTAAGCTACAACAAGGCAAGGCTTGACCGACAATTGCATGAAGAATCTGCTTAGGGTTAG
GCGTTTTGCGCTGCTTCGCGATGTACGGGCCAGATATACGCGTTGACATTGATTATTGACTAGTTATTAA
TAGTAATCAATTACGGGGTCATTAGTTCATAGCCCATATATGGAGTTCCGCGTTACATAACTTACGGTAA
ATGGCCCGCCTGGCTGACCGCCCAACGACCCCCGCCCATTGACGTCAATAATGACGTATGTTCCCATAGT
AACGCCAATAGGGACTTTCCATTGACGTCAATGGGTGGAGTATTTACGGTAAACTGCCCACTTGGCAGTA
CATCAAGTGTATCATATGCCAAGTACGCCCCCTATTGACGTCAATGACGGTAAATGGCCCGCCTGGCATT
ATGCCCAGTACATGACCTTATGGGACTTTCCTACTTGGCAGTACATCTACGTATTAGTCATCGCTATTAC
CATGGTGATGCGGTTTTGGCAGTACATCAATGGGCGTGGATAGCGGTTTGACTCACGGGGATTTCCAAGT
CTCCACCCCATTGACGTCAATGGGAGTTTGTTTTGGCACCAAAATCAACGGGACTTTCCAAAATGTCGTA
ACAACTCCGCCCCATTGACGCAAATGGGCGGTAGGCGTGTACGGTGGGAGGTCTATATAAGCAGAGCTCT
CTGGCTAACTAGAGAACCCACTGCTTACTGGCTTATCGAAATTAATACGACTCACTATAGGGAGACCCAA
GCTTGGTACCGAGCTCGGATCCGCATCGAATTCGGGGCAGCAGCAATGGACGTGGTGAATCAGCTGGTGG
CTGGGGGTCAGTTCCGGGTGGTCAAGGAGCCCCTTGGCTTCGTGAAGGTGCTGCAGTGGGTCTTTGCCAT
CTTCGCCTTTGCTACGTGTGGCAGCTACACCGGGGAGCTTCGGCTGAGCGTGGAGTGTGCCAACAAGACG
GAGAGTGCCCTCAACATCGAAGTTGAATTCGAGTACCCCTTCAGGCTGCACCAAGTGTACTTTGATGCAC
CCTCCTGCGTCAAAGGGGGCACTACCAAGATCTTCCTGGTTGGGGACTACTCCTCGTCGGCTGAATTCTT
TGTCACCGTGGCTGTGTTTGCCTTCCTCTACTCCATGGGGGCCCTGGCCACCTACATCTTCCTGCAGAAC
AAGTACCGAGAGAACAACAAAGGGCCTATGATGGACTTTCTGGCTACAGCCGTGTTCGCTTTCATGTGGC
TAGTTAGTTCATCAGCCTGGGCCAAAGGCCTGTCCGATGTGAAGATGGCCACGGACCCAGAGAACATTAT
CAAGGAGATGCCCATGTGCCGCCAGACAGGGAACACATGCAAGGAACTGAGGGACCCTGTGACTTCAGGA
CTCAACACCTCAGTGGTGTTTGGCTTCCTGAACCTGGTGCTCTGGGTTGGCAACTTATGGTTCGTGTTCA
AGGAGACAGGCTGGGCAGCCCCATTCATGCGCGCACCTCCAGGCGCCCCGGAAAAGCAACCAGCACCTGG
CGATGCCTACGGCGATGCGGGCTACGGGCAGGGCCCCGGAGGCTATGGGCCCCAGGACTCCTACGGGCCT
CAGGGTGGTTATCAACCCGATTACGGGCAGCCAGCCAGCGGTGGCGGTGGCTACGGGCCTCAGGGCGACT
ATGGGCAGCAAGGCTATGGCCAACAGGGTGCGCCCACCTCCTTCTCCAATCAGATGGGATCCACTAGTAA
CGGCCGCCAGTGTGCTGGAATTCTGCAGATATCGATGGTGAGCAAGGGCGAGGAGGATAACATGGCCATC
ATCAAGGAGTTCATGCGCTTCAAGGTGCACATGGAGGGCTCCGTGAACGGCCACGAGTTCGAGATCGAGG
GCGAGGGCGAGGGCCGCCCCTACGAGGGCACCCAGACCGCCAAGCTGAAGGTGACCAAGGGCGGCCCCCT
GCCCTTCGCCTGGGACATCCTGTCCCCTCAGTTCATGTACGGCTCCAAGGCCTACGTGAAGCACCCCGCC
GACATCCCCGACTACTTGAAGCTGTCCTTCCCCGAGGGCTTCAAGTGGGAGCGCGTGATGAACTTCGAGG
ACGGCGGCGTGGTGACCGTGACCCAGGACTCCTCCCTGCAGGACGGCGAGTTCATCTACAAGGTGAAGCT
GCGCGGCACCAACTTCCCCTCCGACGGCCCCGTAATGCAGAAGAAGACCATGGGCTGGGAGGCCTCCTCC
GAGCGGATGTACCCCGAGGACGGCGCCCTGAAGGGCGAGATCAAGCAGAGGCTGAAGCTGAAGGACGGCG
GCCACTACGACGCCGAGGTCAAGACCACCTACAAGGCCAAGAAGCCCGTGCAGCTGCCCGGCGCCTACAA
CGTCAACATCAAGCTGGACATCACCTCCCACAACGAGGACTACACCATCGTGGAACAGTACGAGCGCGCC
GAGGGCCGCCACTCCACCGGCGGCATGGACGAGCTGTACAAGGGACCGGTGCTAGCGATGGAAGACGCCA
AAAACATAAAGAAAGGCCCGGCGCCATTCTATCCTCTAGAGGATGGAACCGCTGGAGAGCAACTGCATAA
GGCTATGAAGAGATACGCTCTGGTTCCTGGAACAATTGCTTTTACAGATGCACATATCGAGGTGAACATC
ACGTACGCGGAATACTTCGAAATGTCCGTTCGGTTGGCAGAAGCTATGAAACGATATGGGCTGAATACAA
ATCACAGAATCGTCGTATGCAGTGAAAACTCTCTTCAATTCTTTATGCCGGTGTTGGGCGCGTTATTTAT
CGGAGTTGCAGTTGCGCCCGCGAACGACATTTATAATGAACGTGAATTGCTCAACAGTATGAACATTTCG
CAGCCTACCGTAGTGTTTGTTTCCAAAAAGGGGTTGCAAAAAATTTTGAACGTGCAAAAAAAATTACCAA
TAATCCAGAAAATTATTATCATGGATTCTAAAACGGATTACCAGGGATTTCAGTCGATGTACACGTTCGT
CACATCTCATCTACCTCCCGGTTTTAATGAATACGATTTTGTACCAGAGTCCTTTGATCGTGACAAAACA
ATTGCACTGATAATGAATTCCTCTGGATCTACTGGGTTACCTAAGGGTGTGGCCCTTCCGCATAGAGCTC
TCTGCGTCAGATTCTCGCACGCCAGAGATCCAATATTTGGCAATCAAATCGCTCCGGATACTGCGATTTT
AAGTGTTGTTCCATTCCATCACGGTTTTGGAATGTTTACTACACTCGGATATTTGATATGTGGATTTCGA
GTCGTCTTAATGTATAGATTTGAAGAAGAGCTGTTTTTACGATCCCTTCAGGATTACAAAATTCAAAGTG
CGTTGCTAGTACCAACCCTATTTTCATTCTTGGCCAAAAGTACTCTGATTGACAAATACGATTTATCTAA
TTTACACGAAATTGCTTCTGGGGGCGCACCTCTTTCGAAAGAAGTCGGGGAAGCGGTTGCAAAACGCTTC
CATCTTCCAGGGATACGACAAGGATATGGGCTCACTGAGACTACTAGTGCTATTCTGATTACACCCAAGG
GGGATGATAAACCGGGCGCGGTCGGTAAAGTTGTTCCATTTTTTGAAGCGAAGGTTGTGGATCTGGATAC
CGGGAAAACGCTGGGCGTTAATCAGAGAGGCGAATTATGTGTCAGAGGACCTATGATTATGTCCGGTTAT
GTAAACAATCCGGAAGCGACCAACGCCTTGATTGACAAGGATGGATGGCTACATTCTGGAGACCTAGCTT
ACTGGGACGAAGACGAACACTTCTTCATAGTTGGCCGCTTGAAGTCTTTAATTAAATACAAAGGATATCA
GGTGGCCCCCGCTGAATTGGAATCGATATTGTTACAACACCCCAACATCTTCGACGCAGGTGTGGCAGGT
CTTCCCGACGATGACGCCGGTGAACTTCCCGCCGCCGTTGTTGTTTTGGAGCACGGAAAGACGATGACGG
AAAAAGAGATCGTGGATTACGTCGCCAGTCAAGTAACAACCGCGAAAAAGTTGCGCGGAGGAGTTGTGTT
TGTGGACGAAGTACCGAAAGGTCTTACCGGAAAACTCGACGCAAGAAAAATCAGAGAGATCCTCATAAAG
GCCAAGAAGGGCGGAAAGATCGCCGTGTAAGCGGCCGCTCGAGCATGCATCTAGAGGGCCCTATTCTATA
GTGTCACCTAAATGCTAGAGCTCGCTGATCAGCCTCGACTGTGCCTTCTAGTTGCCAGCCATCTGTTGTT
TGCCCCTCCCCCGTGCCTTCCTTGACCCTGGAAGGTGCCACTCCCACTGTCCTTTCCTAATAAAATGAGG
AAATTGCATCGCATTGTCTGAGTAGGTGTCATTCTATTCTGGGGGGTGGGGTGGGGCAGGACAGCAAGGG
GGAGGATTGGGAAGACAATAGCAGGCATGCTGGGGATGCGGTGGGCTCTATGGCTTCTGAGGCGGAAAGA
ACCAGCTGGGGCTCTAGGGGGTATCCCC
[124 nt withheld, positions 4509-4632]
C
[91 nt withheld, positions 4634-4724]
A
[49 nt withheld, positions 4726-4774]
CCTTTGACGTTGGAGTCCACGTTCTTT
[37 nt withheld, positions 4802-4838]
ACCCTATCTCGGTCTATTCTTTTGATTTATAAGGGATTTTGCCGATTTCGGCCTATTGGTTAAAAAATGA
GCTGATTTAACAAAAATTTAACGCGAATTAATTCTGTGGAATGTGTGTCAGTTAGGGTGTGGAAAGTCCC
CAGGCTCCCCAGCAGGCAGAAGTATGCAAAGCATGCATCTCAATTAGTCAGCAACCAGGTGTGGAAAGTC
CCCAGGCTCCCCAGCAGGCAGAAGTATGCAAAGCATGCATCTCAATTAGTCAGCAACCATAGTCCCGCCC
CTAACTCCGCCCATCCCGCCCCTAACTCCGCCCAGTTCCGCCCATTCTCCGCCCCATGGCTGACTAATTT
TTTTTATTTATGCAGAGGCCGAGGCCGCCTCTGCCTCTGAGCTATTCCAGAAGTAGTGAGGAGGCTTTTT
TGGAGGCCTAGGCTTTTGCAAAAAGCTCCCGGGAGCTTGTATATCCATTTTCGGATCTGATCAAGAGACA
GGATGAGGATCGTTTCGCATGATTGAACAAGATGGATTGCACGCAGGTTCTCCGGCCGCTTGGGTGGAGA
GGCTATTCGGCTATGACTGGGCACAACAGACAATCGGCTGCTCTGATGCCGCCGTGTTCCGGCTGTCAGC
GCAGGGGCGCCCGGTTCTTTTTGTCAAGACCGACCTGTCCGGTGCCCTGAATGAACTGCAGGACGAGGCA
GCGCGGCTATCGTGGCTGGCCACGACGGGCGTTCCTTGCGCAGCTGTGCTCGACGTTGTCACTGAAGCGG
GAAGGGACTGGCTGCTATTGGGCGAAGTGCCGGGGCAGGATCTCCTGTCATCTCACCTTGCTCCTGCCGA
GAAAGTATCCATCATGGCTGATGCAATGCGGCGGCTGCATACGCTTGATCCGGCTACCTGCCCATTCGAC
CACCAAGCGAAACATCGCATCGAGCGAGCACGTACTCGGATGGAAGCCGGTCTTGTCGATCAGGATGATC
TGGACGAAGAGCATCAGGGGCTCGCGCCAGCCGAACTGTTCGCCAGGCTCAAGGCGCGCATGCCCGACGG
CGAGGATCTCGTCGTGACCCATGGCGATGCCTGCTTGCCGAATATCATGGTGGAAAATGGCCGCTTTTCT
GGATTCATCGACTGTGGCCGGCTGGGTGTGGCGGACCGCTATCAGGACATAGCGTTGGCTACCCGTGATA
TTGCTGAAGAGCTTGGCGGCGAATGGGCTGACCGCTTCCTCGTGCTTTACGGTATCGCCGCTCCCGATTC
GCAGCGCATCGCCTTCTATCGCCTTCTTGACGAGTTCTTCTGAGCGGGACTCTGGGGTTCGAAATGACCG
ACCAAGCGACGCCCAACCTGCCATCACGAGATTTCGATTCCACCGCCGCCTTCTATGAAAGGTTGGGCTT
CGGAATCGTTTTCCGGGACGCCGGCTGGATGATCCTCCAGCGCGGGGATCTCATGCTGGAGTTCTTCGCC
CACCCCAACTTGTTTATTGCAGCTTATAATGGTTACAAATAAAGCAATAGCATCACAAATTTCACAAATA
AAGCATTTTTTTCACTGCATTCTAGTTGTGGTTTGTCCAAACTCATCAATGTATCTTATCATGTCTGTAT
ACCGTCGACCTCTAGCTAGAGCTTGGCGTAATCATGGTCATAGCTGTTTCCTGTGTGAAATTGTTATCCG
CTCACAATTCCACACAACATACGAGCCGGAAGCATAAAGTGTAAAGCCTGGGGTGCCTAATGAGTGAGCT
AACTCACATTAATTGCGTTGCGCTCACTGCCCGCTTTCCAGTCGGGAAACCTGTCGTGCCAGCTGCATTA
ATGAATCGGCCAACGCGCGGGGAGAGGCGGTTTGCGTATTGGGCGCTCTTCCGCTTCCTCGCTCACTGAC
TCGCTGCGCTCGGTCGTTCGGCTGCGGCGAGCGGTATCAGCTCACTCAAAGGCGGTAATACGGTTATCCA
CAGAATCAGGGGATAACGCAGGAAAGAACATGTGAGCAAAAGGCCAGCAAAAGGCCAGGAACCGTAAAAA
GGCCGCGTTGCTGGCGTTTTTCCATAGGCTCCGCCCCCCTGACGAGCATCACAAAAATCGACGCTCAAGT
CAGAGGTGGCGAAACCCGACAGGACTATAAAGATACCAGGCGTTTCCCCCTGGAAGCTCCCTCGTGCGCT
CTCCTGTTCCGACCCTGCCGCTTACCGGATACCTGTCCGCCTTTCTCCCTTCGGGAAGCGTGGCGCTTTC
TCATAGCTCACGCTGTAGGTATCTCAGTTCGGTGTAGGTCGTTCGCTCCAAGCTGGGCTGTGTGCACGAA
CCCCCCGTTCAGCCCGACCGCTGCGCCTTATCCGGTAACTATCGTCTTGAGTCCAACCCGGTAAGACACG
ACTTATCGCCACTGGCAGCAGCCACTGGTAACAGGATTAGCAGAGCGAGGTATGTAGGCGGTGCTACAGA
GTTCTTGAAGTGGTGGCCTAACTACGGCTACACTAGAAGAACAGTATTTGGTATCTGCGCTCTGCTGAAG
CCAGTTACCTTCGGAAAAAGAGTTGGTAGCTCTTGATCCGGCAAACAAACCACCGCTGGTAGCGGTGGTT
TTTTTGTTTGCAAGCAGCAGATTACGCGCAGAAAAAAAGGATCTCAAGAAGATCCTTTGATCTTTTCTAC
GGGGTCTGACGCTCAGTGGAACGAAAACTCACGTTAAGGGATTTTGGTCATGAGATTATCAAAAAGGATC
TTCACCTAGATCCTTTTAAATTAAAAATGAAGTTTTAAATCAATCTAAAGTATATATGAGTAAACTTGGT
CTGACAGTTACCAATGCTTAATCAGTGAGGCACCTATCTCAGCGATCTGTCTATTTCGTTCATCCATAGT
TGCCTGACTCCCCGTCGTGTAGATAACTACGATACGGGAGGGCTTACCATCTGGCCCCAGTGCTGCAATG
ATACCGCGAGACCCACGCTCACCGGCTCCAGATTTATCAGCAATAAACCAGCCAGCCGGAAGGGCCGAGC
GCAGAAGTGGTCCTGCAACTTTATCCGCCTCCATCCAGTCTATTAATTGTTGCCGGGAAGCTAGAGTAAG
TAGTTCGCCAGTTAATAGTTTGCGCAACGTTGTTGCCATTGCTACAGGCATCGTGGTGTCACGCTCGTCG
TTTGGTATGGCTTCATTCAGCTCCGGTTCCCAACGATCAAGGCGAGTTACATGATCCCCCATGTTGTGCA
AAAAAGCGGTTAGCTCCTTCGGTCCTCCGATCGTTGTCAGAAGTAAGTTGGCCGCAGTGTTATCACTCAT
GGTTATGGCAGCACTGCATAATTCTCTTACTGTCATGCCATCCGTAAGATGCTTTTCTGTGACTGGTGAG
TACTCAACCAAGTCATTCTGAGAATAGTGTATGCGGCGACCGAGTTGCTCTTGCCCGGCGTCAATACGGG
ATAATACCGCGCCACATAGCAGAACTTTAAAAGTGCTCATCATTGGAAAACGTTCTTCGGGGCGAAAACT
CTCAAGGATCTTACCGCTGTTGAGATCCAGTTCGATGTAACCCACTCGTGCACCCAACTGATCTTCAGCA
TCTTTTACTTTCACCAGCGTTTCTGGGTGAGCAAAAACAGGAAGGCAAAATGCCGCAAAAAAGGGAATAA
GGGCGACACGGAAATGTTGAATACTCATACTCTTCCTTTTTCAATATTATTGAAGCATTTATCAGGGTTA
TTGTCTCATGAGCGGATACATATTTGAATGTATTTAGAAAAATAAACAAATAGGGGTTCCGCGCACATTT
CCCCGAAAAGTGCCACCTGACGTCGACGGATCGGGAGATCTCCCGATCCCCTATGGTGCACTCTCAGTAC
AATCTGCTCTGATGCCGCATAGTTAAGCCAGTATCTGCTCCCTGCTTGTGTGTTGGAGGTCGCTGAGTAG
TGCG
Features (pLannotate 1.2.2; 23 found; start..end, strand, type, name):
    115..494     +  enhancer       CMV enhancer: human cytomegalovirus immediate early enhancer
    495..698     +  promoter       CMV promoter: human cytomegalovirus (CMV) immediate early promoter
    694..727     +  LTR            5' LTR (truncated) (fragment): truncated 5' long terminal repeat (LTR) from HIV-1
    743..761     +  promoter       T7 promoter: promoter for bacteriophage T7 RNA polymerase
    816..1736    +  CDS            Syp: SYPH_RAT - Experimental evidence at protein level: Swiss-Prot protein existence level 1. Possibly involved in structural functions as organizing other membrane components or in targeting the vesicles to the plasma membrane. Involved in the regulation of short-term and long-term synaptic plasticity (By similarity). From Rattus norvegicus (Rat).
   1785..2492    +  CDS            mCherry: mCherry is a basic (constitutively fluorescent) red fluorescent protein published in 2004, derived from Discosoma sp.. It is reported to be a very rapidly-maturing monomer with low acid sensitivity.
   2508..4148    +  CDS            luciferase: firefly luciferase; luc
   4195..4213    -  promoter       SP6 promoter: promoter for bacteriophage SP6 RNA polymerase
   4239..4463    +  polyA_signal   bGH poly(A) signal: bovine growth hormone polyadenylation signal
   4467..4488    +  promoter       SV40 promoter (fragment): SV40 enhancer and early promoter
   4509..4937    +  rep_origin     f1 ori (sequence partly withheld): f1 bacteriophage origin of replication; arrow indicates direction of (+) strand synthesis
   4951..5280    +  promoter       SV40 promoter: SV40 enhancer and early promoter
   5347..6138    +  CDS            neo: KKA2_KLEPN - Also known as kan, nptII. Experimental evidence at protein level: Swiss-Prot protein existence level 1. Resistance to kanamycin, neomycin, paromomycin, ribostamycin, butirosin and gentamicin B. From Klebsiella pneumoniae.
   6162..6320    +  CDS            ble (fragment): BLE_KLEPN - Experimental evidence at protein level: Swiss-Prot protein existence level 1. Binding protein with a strong affinity to the bleomycin family of antibiotics. Binds to CL990; an antimitotic-antibiotic compound. From Klebsiella pneumoniae.
   6315..6436    +  polyA_signal   SV40 poly(A) signal: SV40 polyadenylation signal
   6509..6525    -  protein_bind   lac operator: The lac repressor binds to the lac operator to inhibit transcription in E. coli. This inhibition can be relieved by adding lactose or isopropyl-β-D-thiogalactopyranoside (IPTG). lac repressor encoded by lacI
   6533..6563    -  promoter       lac promoter: promoter for the E. coli lac operon
   6578..6599    -  protein_bind   CAP binding site: CAP binding activates transcription in the presence of cAMP. E. coli catabolite activator protein
   6612..6704    -  CDS            lacI (fragment): lac repressor; lacI; The lac repressor binds to the lac operator to inhibit transcription in E. coli. This inhibition can be relieved by adding lactose or isopropyl-β-D-thiogalactopyranoside (IPTG).
   6887..7475    -  rep_origin     ori: high-copy-number ColE1/pMB1/pBR322/pUC origin of replication
   7646..8506    -  CDS            AmpR: β-lactamase; bla; confers resistance to ampicillin, carbenicillin, and related antibiotics
   8507..8611    -  promoter       AmpR promoter: bla
   8670..8722    -  misc_feature   bom (fragment): basis of mobility region from pBR322
