[The description below was written by a language model from this plasmid's Addgene catalogue record and pLannotate feature annotations shown in this document.]
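Description:
Syn-ATP is a mammalian expression plasmid built on the pcDNA3 backbone that encodes a genetically targeted optical reporter of presynaptic ATP. It is propagated in E. coli through a high-copy ColE1/pUC-type origin with ampicillin selection (AmpR under its own bla promoter). It also carries an f1 origin and an SV40 promoter-driven neomycin phosphotransferase cassette with an SV40 polyadenylation signal, which allows G418 selection of transfected mammalian cells. The sequenced record is about 8.8 kb, consistent with the catalogue figure of roughly 8.7 kb.

The payload, cloned between BamHI and NotI/XhoI sites, is a single chimeric open reading frame of about 3.3 kb. It is driven by the CMV immediate-early enhancer and promoter and terminated by the bovine growth hormone poly(A) signal, with T7 and SP6 promoters flanking the insert as in the parent vector. The fusion joins rat synaptophysin, a synaptic vesicle membrane protein, to mCherry and then to firefly (Photinus pyralis) luciferase. The luciferase carries seven substitutions relative to wild type: T214A, A215L, I232A, F295L, E354K, I423L and D436G. This mutant enzyme was derived from another laboratory's plasmid, and the record does not state what the mutations achieve.

Synaptophysin serves to localise the reporter to synaptic vesicles at nerve terminals. Because firefly luciferase requires ATP to emit light, its luminescence can report local ATP. The fused mCherry provides a constitutive red fluorescence signal marking where and how much of the reporter is present, which would allow normalisation of the luminescence. The associated work used the construct to study activity-driven ATP synthesis at synapses. A few short annotations in the table (an HIV-1 LTR fragment, ble and lacI fragments) appear to be minor backbone matches rather than functional elements.
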