Addgene plasmid #51819: Syn-ATP
Purpose: Optical reporter of presynaptic ATP
Depositing lab: Timothy Ryan. Depositing organization: Cornell University. Publication: Activity-driven local ATP synthesis is required for synaptic function. Rangaraju V, Calloway N, Ryan TA. Cell. 2014 Feb 13;156(4):825-35. doi: 10.1016/j.cell.2013.12.042. PubMed 24529383.
Backbone
  Vector backbone: pcDNA3
  Backbone manufacturer: Invitrogen
  Backbone size w/o insert (bp): 5446
  Total vector size (bp): 8700
  Vector type: Mammalian Expression
  Selectable markers: Neomycin (select with G418)
Growth in bacteria
  Bacterial resistance: Ampicillin, 100 μg/mL
  Growth temperature: 37°C
  Growth strain: DH5alpha
  Copy number: High Copy
Gene/Insert
  Gene/Insert name: Chimeric Synaptophysin-mCherry-Luciferase (alt names: Syn-ATP; TSM2)
  Species: R. norvegicus (rat); Photinus pyralis, Discosoma striata
  Insert size (bp): 3300
  Mutation: Within WT luciferase gene, changed Threonine 214 to Alanine, changed Alanine 215 to Leucine, changed Isoleucine 232 to Alanine, changed Phenylalanine 295 to Leucine, changed Glutamic Acid 354 to Lysine, changed Isoleucine 423 to Leucine, and changed Aspartic Acid 436 to Glycine.
  Promoter: CMV
  Cloning method: Restriction Enzyme; 5′ cloning site BamHI (not destroyed); 3′ cloning site NotI, XhoI (not destroyed)
  Sequencing primers: 5′ CACTTCTTCATAGTTGGCCGCTTGAAGTCTTTA; 3′ TAAAGACTTCAAGCGGCCAACTATGAAGAAGTG
Resource information
  A portion of this plasmid was derived from a plasmid made by: mutant luciferase from B.R. Branchini, U. Conn
Terms and licenses: Academic/Nonprofit Terms; Industry Terms: Not Available to Industry
How to cite: Syn-ATP was a gift from Timothy Ryan (Addgene plasmid # 51819 ; http://n2t.net/addgene:51819 ; RRID:Addgene_51819)
